Addgene plasmid #39160: HSD17B14
Purpose: Bacterial expression for structure determination; may not be full ORF
Depositing lab: Nicola Burgess-Brown. Depositing organization: University of Oxford.
Backbone
  Vector backbone: pLIC-SGC1
  Backbone manufacturer: SGC
  Vector type: Bacterial Expression
Growth in bacteria
  Bacterial resistance: Ampicillin, 100 μg/mL
  Growth temperature: 37°C
  Growth strain: Mach1
  Copy number: Low Copy
Gene/Insert
  Gene/Insert name: HSD17B14 (alt names: DHRS10: retinal short-chain dehydrogenase/reductase 3 (dehydrogenase/reductase (SDR family) member 10) (aka DHRS10, retSDR3); PDB:1YDE)
  Species: H. sapiens (human)
  Insert size (bp): 895
  Mutation: codon-optimized
  Entrez Gene: HSD17B14 (a.k.a. UNQ502/PRO474, DHRS10, SDR47C1, retSDR3)
  Tag / fusion protein: His Tev (N terminal on insert)
  Cloning method: Ligation Independent Cloning
  Sequencing primers: 5′ T7; 3′ T7-term
Terms and licenses: Academic/Nonprofit Terms; Industry Terms: Not Available to Industry
How to cite: HSD17B14 was a gift from Nicola Burgess-Brown (Addgene plasmid # 39160 ; http://n2t.net/addgene:39160 ; RRID:Addgene_39160)
