[The description below was written by a language model from this plasmid's Addgene catalogue record.]
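Description:
HSD17B14 is a bacterial expression plasmid built on the pLIC-SGC1 backbone from the Structural Genomics Consortium, designed to produce recombinant human protein in E. coli for structural studies. It is selected with ampicillin and is recorded as a low-copy plasmid. The record does not name the origin of replication. No feature table is available, so the regulatory elements are not listed directly. However, the recommended sequencing primers anneal to the T7 promoter and T7 terminator, which suggests the insert sits in a T7-driven expression cassette of the kind used in hosts that supply T7 RNA polymerase.

The insert is a codon-optimized sequence of about 895 bp encoding human HSD17B14, also known as DHRS10 or retSDR3, a member of the short-chain dehydrogenase/reductase (SDR) family. It was introduced by ligation-independent cloning, which joins insert and vector through complementary single-stranded overhangs without restriction sites or ligase. The protein carries an N-terminal His tag followed by a TEV protease recognition site, so it can be captured by immobilized metal affinity chromatography and the tag then cleaved off to leave near-native protein. The record cautions that the insert may not be the full open reading frame, as is common for constructs whose boundaries are trimmed to improve solubility or crystallization. The stated purpose is bacterial expression for structure determination, and the entry links the construct to a deposited crystal structure of the protein.
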