>Addgene plasmid #39160 | HSD17B14 | depositor partial sequence | sequence record 49211 | HSD17B14 sequence 895 bps
ATGCACCATCATCATCATCATTCTTCTGGTGTAGATCTGGGTACCGAGAACCTGTACTTCCAATCCATGG
CGACCGGCACCCGTTATGCGGGTAAAGTGGTGGTGGTGACCGGTGGTGGTCGTGGTATTGGTGCGGGCAT
TGTGCGTGCGTTTGTGAACAGCGGCGCGCGTGTGGTGATTTGCGATAAAGATGAAAGCGGTGGTCGTGCG
CTGGAACAGGAACTGCCGGGCGCGGTGTTTATTCTGTGCGATGTGACCCAGGAAGATGATGTGAAAACCC
TGGTGAGCGAAACCATTCGTCGTTTTGGCCGTCTGGATTGCGTGGTGAATAATGCGGGTCATCATCCGCC
GCCGCAGCGTCCGGAAGAAACCAGCGCGCAGGGCTTTCGTCAGCTGCTGGAACTGAACCTGCTGGGCACC
TATACCCTGACCAAACTGGCGCTGCCGTATCTGCGTAAAAGCCAGGGCAACGTGATTAACATTAGCAGCC
TGGTGGGTGCGATTGGTCAGGCGCAGGCGGTGCCGTATGTGGCGACCAAAGGTGCGGTGACCGCGATGAC
CAAAGCGCTGGCGCTGGATGAAAGCCCGTATGGTGTGCGTGTGAACTGCATTAGCCCGGGCAACATTTGG
ACCCCGCTGTGGGAAGAACTGGCGGCCCTGATGCCGGACCCGCGTGCGAGCATTCGTGAAGGTATGCTGG
CGCAGCCGCTGGGTCGTATGGGTCAGCCGGCGGAAGTGGGTGCGGCCGCGGTGTTTCTGGCGAGCGAAGC
GAACTTTTGCACCGGTATTGAACTGCTGGTGACCGGCGGTGCGGAACTGGGCTATGGTTGCAAAGCGAGC
CGTAGCACCCCGGTGGATGCGCCGGATATTCCGAGCTGACAGTAAAGGTGGATAC
