>Addgene plasmid #39160 | HSD17B14 | addgene partial sequence | sequence record 52542 | T7_term
TAGCAGCCGGATCTCAGTGGTGGTGGTGGTGGTGCTCGAGTGCGGCCGCAAGCTTGTCGACGGAGCTCGA
ATTCGGATCCGTATCCACCTTTACTGTCAGCTCGGAATATCCGGCGCATCCACCGGGGTGCTACGGCTCG
CTTTGCAACCATAGCCCAGTTCCGCACCGCCGGTCACCAGCAGTTCAATACCGGTGCAAAAGTTCGCTTC
GCTCGCCAGAAACACCGCGGCCGCACCCACTTCCGCCGGCTGACCCATACGACCCAGCGGCTGCGCCAGC
ATACCTTCACGAATGCTCGCACGCGGGTCCGGCATCAGGGCCGCCAGTTCTTCCCACAGCGGGGTCCAAA
TGTTGCCCGGGCTAATGCAGTTCACACGCACACCATACGGGCTTTCATCCAGCGCCAGCGCTTTGGTCAT
CGCGGTCACCGCACCTTTGGTCGCCACATACGGCACCGCCTGCGCCTGACCAATCGCACCCACCAGGCTG
CTAATGTTAATCACGTTGCCCTGGCTTTTACGCAGATACGGCAGCGCCAGTTTGGTCAGGGTATAGGTGC
CCAGCAGGTTCAGTTCCAGCAGCTGACGAAAGCCCTGCGCGCTGGTTTCTTCCGGACGCTGCGGCGGCGG
ATGATGACCCGCATTATTCACCACGCAATCCAGACGGCCAAAACGACGAATGGTTT
