>Addgene plasmid #39160 | HSD17B14 | addgene partial sequence | sequence record 52543 | T7 5'-TAATACGACTCACTATAGGG-3'
TGAGGAATTCCCTCTAGAATAATTTTGTTTAACTTTAAGAAGGAGATATACATATGCACCATCATCATCA
TCATTCTTCTGGTGTAGATCTGGGTACCGAGAACCTGTACTTCCAATCCATGGCGACCGGCACCCGTTAT
GCGGGTAAAGTGGTGGTGGTGACCGGTGGTGGTCGTGGTATTGGTGCGGGCATTGTGCGTGCGTTTGTGA
ACAGCGGCGCGCGTGTGGTGATTTGCGATAAAGATGAAAGCGGTGGTCGTGCGCTGGAACAGGAACTGCC
GGGCGCGGTGTTTATTCTGTGCGATGTGACCCAGGAAGATGATGTGAAAACCCTGGTGAGCGAAACCATT
CGTCGTTTTGGCCGTCTGGATTGCGTGGTGAATAATGCGGGTCATCATCCGCCGCCGCAGCGTCCGGAAG
AAACCAGCGCGCAGGGCTTTCGTCAGCTGCTGGAACTGAACCTGCTGGGCACCTATACCCTGACCAAACT
GGCGCTGCCGTATCTGCGTAAAAGCCAGGGCAACGTGATTAACATTAGCAGCCTGGTGGGTGCGATTGGT
CAGGCGCAGGCGGTGCCGTATGTGGCGACCAAAGGTGCGGTGACCGCGATGACCAAAGCGCTGGCGCTGG
ATGAAAGCCCGTATGGTGTGCGTGTGAACTGCATTAGCCCGGGCAACATTTGGACCCCGCTGTGGGAAGA
ACTGGCGGCCCTGATGCCGGACCCGCGTGCGAGCATTCGTGAAGGTATGCTGGCGCAGCCGCTGGGTCGT
ATGGGTCAGCCGGCGGAAGTGGGTGCGGCCGCGGTGTTTCTGGCGAGCGAAGCGAACTTTTGCACCGGTA
TTGAACTGCTGGTGACCGGCGGTGCGGAACTGGGCTATGGTTGCAAAGCGAGCCG
